Addgene plasmid #148656: pnEA-NpH-HsBTG2_1-128opt_AF
Purpose: Bacterial Expression of HsBTG2_1-128opt
Depositing lab: Elisa Izaurralde. Depositing organization: Max Planck Institute for Developmental Biology.
Backbone
  Vector backbone: Unknown
  Vector type: Bacterial Expression
Growth in bacteria
  Bacterial resistance: Ampicillin, 100 μg/mL
  Growth temperature: 37°C
  Growth strain: DH5alpha
  Copy number: Low Copy
Gene/Insert
  Gene/Insert name: HsBTG2_1-128opt
  Species: H. sapiens (human)
  Entrez Gene: BTG2 (a.k.a. APRO1, PC3, TIS21)
  Cloning method: Unknown
Terms and licenses: Academic/Nonprofit Terms; Industry Terms: Not Available to Industry
Depositor comments: Geneart clone of HsBTG2, codon optimized for Expression in E.coli. (sequence according to Uniprot.: P78543-1) Plasmids from this collection were made available to the research community and donated after the lab closed. Please note that the sequence provided by the depositing laboratory may be theoretical/predicted or based on Sanger sequencing results. There may be discrepancies between sequencing results obtained by Addgene and the depositor sequence. If an Addgene verified sequence is not available, please contact before placing your order to request that our lab fully sequence the plasmid.
How to cite: pnEA-NpH-HsBTG2_1-128opt_AF was a gift from Elisa Izaurralde (Addgene plasmid # 148656 ; http://n2t.net/addgene:148656 ; RRID:Addgene_148656)
