[The description below was written by a language model from this plasmid's Addgene catalogue record and pLannotate feature annotations shown in this document.]
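Description:
pnEA-NpH-HsBTG2_1-128opt_AF is a 6.1 kb bacterial expression plasmid for producing a truncated form of human BTG2 (also known as PC3, TIS21 or APRO1) in E. coli. The catalogue lists the backbone as unknown, but the feature table shows a pET-like, pBR322-derived architecture. It has a ColE1/pMB1-type origin accompanied by the bom region and the rop gene, which fits the recorded low copy number, and an ampicillin-resistance cassette (bla with its own promoter) for selection. Several interrupted fragments of the tetracycline efflux gene and its promoter remain as non-functional relics of the parental vector.

The expression cassette consists of a T7 promoter followed by a lac operator and the phage T7 gene 10 ribosome binding site, with a T7 terminator downstream. A plasmid-borne lacI gene supplies repressor, so transcription depends on a host providing T7 RNA polymerase and is inducible with IPTG. The insert encodes residues 1–128 of BTG2, derived from a synthetic gene codon-optimised for E. coli. A short match to a His/TEV-type composite tag lies just upstream of the coding region, suggesting an N-terminal, possibly cleavable, histidine tag, although the record does not describe the tag explicitly. A short fragment annotated as a T7 gene 10-derived solubility tag sits between the insert and the terminator and may simply be vector sequence rather than part of the expressed protein.

BTG2 is an anti-proliferative protein that acts through deadenylase subunits of the CCR4-NOT complex. The stated purpose is only bacterial expression, so recombinant protein for biochemical or structural work on that interaction is a plausible but unrecorded use.
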