Features (pLannotate 1.2.2; 20 found; start..end, strand, type, name):
    104..208     +  promoter       AmpR promoter: bla
    209..1069    +  CDS            AmpR: β-lactamase; bla; confers resistance to ampicillin, carbenicillin, and related antibiotics
   1240..1828    +  rep_origin     ori: high-copy-number ColE1/pMB1/pBR322/pUC origin of replication
   2014..2153    -  misc_feature   bom: basis of mobility region from pBR322
   2255..2446    -  CDS            rop: Rop protein, which maintains plasmids at low copy number; rop
   2463..2843    +  CDS            YPB1_ECOLX: Protein predicted: Swiss-Prot protein existence level 4. From Escherichia coli.
   3085..3709    -  CDS            TcR (fragment): tetracycline efflux protein; tet; confers resistance to tetracycline
   3724..3745    -  protein_bind   CAP binding site: CAP binding activates transcription in the presence of cAMP. E. coli catabolite activator protein
   3758..4839    -  CDS            lacI: lac repressor; lacI; The lac repressor binds to the lac operator to inhibit transcription in E. coli. This inhibition can be relieved by adding lactose or isopropyl-β-D-thiogalactopyranoside (IPTG).
   4840..4917    -  promoter       lacI promoter: lacI
   4925..5204    -  CDS            TcR (fragment): tetracycline efflux protein; tet; confers resistance to tetracycline
   5226..5244    +  promoter       T7 promoter: promoter for bacteriophage T7 RNA polymerase
   5245..5269    +  protein_bind   lac operator: The lac repressor binds to the lac operator to inhibit transcription in E. coli. This inhibition can be relieved by adding lactose or isopropyl-β-D-thiogalactopyranoside (IPTG). lac repressor encoded by lacI
   5284..5306    +  RBS            RBS: efficient ribosome binding site from bacteriophage T7 gene 10 (Olins and Rangwala, 1989)
   5325..5341    +  CDS            capTEV™ (fragment): composite tag for in vivo biotinylation, TEV protease cleavage, and 6xHis tagging
   5391..5774    +  CDS            BTG2 (fragment): BTG2_HUMAN - Also known as PC3. Experimental evidence at protein level: Swiss-Prot protein existence level 1. Anti-proliferative protein; the function is mediated by association with deadenylase subunits of the CCR4-NOT complex. Activates mRNA deadenylation in a CNOT6 and CNOT7-dependent manner. In vitro can inhibit deadenylase activity of CNOT7 and CNOT8. Involved in cell cycle regulation. Could be involved in the growth arrest and differentiation of the neuronal precursors (By similarity). Modulates transcription regulation mediated by ESR1. Involved in mitochondrial depolarization and neuri
   5833..5882    +  CDS            SET1 (fragment): solubility-enhancement tag derived from T7 phage gene 10B
   5890..5937    +  terminator     T7 terminator: transcription terminator for bacteriophage T7 RNA polymerase
   5960..6064    -  CDS            TcR (fragment): tetracycline efflux protein; tet; confers resistance to tetracycline
   6112..6140    -  promoter       tet promoter: E. coli promoter for tetracycline efflux protein gene
>Addgene plasmid #148656 | pnEA-NpH-HsBTG2_1-128opt_AF | addgene full sequence | sequence record 358049 | Addgene NGS Result
TTCTTGAAGACGAAAGGGCCTCGTGATACGCCTATTTTTATAGGTTAATGTCATGATAATAATGGTTTCT
TAGACGTCAGGTGGCACTTTTCGGGGAAATGTGCGCGGAACCCCTATTTGTTTATTTTTCTAAATACATT
CAAATATGTATCCGCTCATGAGACAATAACCCTGATAAATGCTTCAATAATATTGAAAAAGGAAGAGTAT
GAGTATTCAACATTTCCGTGTCGCCCTTATTCCCTTTTTTGCGGCATTTTGCCTTCCTGTTTTTGCTCAC
CCAGAAACGCTGGTGAAAGTAAAAGATGCTGAAGATCAGTTGGGTGCACGAGTGGGTTACATCGAACTGG
ATCTCAACAGCGGTAAGATCCTTGAGAGTTTTCGCCCCGAAGAACGTTTTCCAATGATGAGCACTTTTAA
AGTTCTGCTATGTGGCGCGGTATTATCCCGTGTTGACGCCGGGCAAGAGCAACTCGGTCGCCGCATACAC
TATTCTCAGAATGACTTGGTTGAGTACTCACCAGTCACAGAAAAGCATCTTACGGATGGCATGACAGTAA
GAGAATTATGCAGTGCTGCCATAACCATGAGTGATAACACTGCGGCCAACTTACTTCTGACAACGATCGG
AGGACCGAAGGAGCTAACCGCTTTTTTGCACAACATGGGGGATCATGTAACTCGCCTTGATCGTTGGGAA
CCGGAGCTGAATGAAGCCATACCAAACGACGAGCGTGACACCACGATGCCTGCAGCAATGGCAACAACGT
TGCGCAAACTATTAACTGGCGAACTACTTACTCTAGCTTCCCGGCAACAATTAATAGACTGGATGGAGGC
GGATAAAGTTGCAGGACCACTTCTGCGCTCGGCCCTTCCGGCTGGCTGGTTTATTGCTGATAAATCTGGA
GCCGGTGAGCGTGGGTCTCGCGGTATCATTGCAGCACTGGGGCCAGATGGTAAGCCCTCCCGTATCGTAG
TTATCTACACGACGGGGAGTCAGGCAACTATGGATGAACGAAATAGACAGATCGCTGAGATAGGTGCCTC
ACTGATTAAGCATTGGTAACTGTCAGACCAAGTTTACTCATATATACTTTAGATTGATTTAAAACTTCAT
TTTTAATTTAAAAGGATCTAGGTGAAGATCCTTTTTGATAATCTCATGACCAAAATCCCTTAACGTGAGT
TTTCGTTCCACTGAGCGTCAGACCCCGTAGAAAAGATCAAAGGATCTTCTTGAGATCCTTTTTTTCTGCG
CGTAATCTGCTGCTTGCAAACAAAAAAACCACCGCTACCAGCGGTGGTTTGTTTGCCGGATCAAGAGCTA
CCAACTCTTTTTCCGAAGGTAACTGGCTTCAGCAGAGCGCAGATACCAAATACTGTCCTTCTAGTGTAGC
CGTAGTTAGGCCACCACTTCAAGAACTCTGTAGCACCGCCTACATACCTCGCTCTGCTAATCCTGTTACC
AGTGGCTGCTGCCAGTGGCGATAAGTCGTGTCTTACCGGGTTGGACTCAAGACGATAGTTACCGGATAAG
GCGCAGCGGTCGGGCTGAACGGGGGGTTCGTGCACACAGCCCAGCTTGGAGCGAACGACCTACACCGAAC
TGAGATACCTACAGCGTGAGCTATGAGAAAGCGCCACGCTTCCCGAAGGGAGAAAGGCGGACAGGTATCC
GGTAAGCGGCAGGGTCGGAACAGGAGAGCGCACGAGGGAGCTTCCAGGGGGAAACGCCTGGTATCTTTAT
AGTCCTGTCGGGTTTCGCCACCTCTGACTTGAGCGTCGATTTTTGTGATGCTCGTCAGGGGGGCGGAGCC
TATGGAAAAACGCCAGCAACGCGGCCTTTTTACGGTTCCTGGCCTTTTGCTGGCCTTTTGCTCACATGTT
CTTTCCTGCGTTATCCCCTGATTCTGTGGATAACCGTATTACCGCCTTTGAGTGAGCTGATACCGCTCGC
CGCAGCCGAACGACCGAGCGCAGCGAGTCAGTGAGCGAGGAAGCGGAAGAGCGCCTGATGCGGTATTTTC
TCCTTACGCATCTGTGCGGTATTTCACACCGCAATGGTGCACTCTCAGTACAATCTGCTCTGATGCCGCA
TAGTTAAGCCAGTATACACTCCGCTATCGCTACGTGACTGGGTCATGGCTGCGCCCCGACACCCGCCAAC
ACCCGCTGACGCGCCCTGACGGGCTTGTCTGCTCCCGGCATCCGCTTACAGACAAGCTGTGACCGTCTCC
GGGAGCTGCATGTGTCAGAGGTTTTCACCGTCATCACCGAAACGCGCGAGGCAGCTGCGGTAAAGCTCAT
CAGCGTGGTCGTGAAGCGATTCACAGATGTCTGCCTGTTCATCCGCGTCCAGCTCGTTGAGTTTCTCCAG
AAGCGTTAATGTCTGGCTTCTGATAAAGCGGGCCATGTTAAGGGCGGTTTTTTCCTGTTTGGTCACTGAT
GCCTCCGTGTAAGGGGGATTTCTGTTCATGGGGGTAATGATACCGATGAAACGAGAGAGGATGCTCACGA
TACGGGTTACTGATGATGAACATGCCCGGTTACTGGAACGTTGTGAGGGTAAACAACTGGCGGTATGGAT
GCGGCGGGACCAGAGAAAAATCACTCAGGGTCAATGCCAGCGCTTCGTTAATACAGATGTAGGTGTTCCA
CAGGGTAGCCAGCAGCATCCTGCGATGCAGATCCGGAACATAATGGTGCAGGGCGCTGACTTCCGCGTTT
CCAGACTTTACGAAACACGGAAACCGAAGACCATTCATGTTGTTGCTCAGGTCGCAGACGTTTTGCAGCA
GCAGTCGCTTCACGTTCGCTCGCGTATCGGTGATTCATTCTGCTAACCAGTAAGGCAACCCCGCCAGCCT
AGCCGGGTCCTCAACGACAGGAGCACGATCATGCGCACCCGTGGCCAGGACCCAACGCTGCCCGAGATGC
GCCGCGTGCGGCTGCTGGAGATGGCGGACGCGATGGATATGTTCTGCCAAGGGTTGGTTTGCGCATTCAC
AGTTCTCCGCAAGAATTGATTGGCTCCAATTCTTGGAGTGGTGAATCCGTTAGCGAGGTGCCGCCGGCTT
CCATTCAGGTCGAGGTGGCCCGGCTCCATGCACCGCGACGCAACGCGGGGAGGCAGACAAGGTATAGGGC
GGCGCCTACAATCCATGCCAACCCGTTCCATGTGCTCGCCGAGGCGGCATAAATCGCCGTGACGATCAGC
GGTCCAATGATCGAAGTTAGGCTGGTAAGAGCCGCGAGCGATCCTTGAAGCTGTCCCTGATGGTCGTCAT
CTACCTGCCTGGACAGCATGGCCTGCAACGCGGGCATCCCGATGCCGCCGGAAGCGAGAAGAATCATAAT
GGGGAAGGCCATCCAGCCTCGCGTCGCGAACGCCAGCAAGACGTAGCCCAGCGCGTCGGCCGCCATGCCG
GCGATAATGGCCTGCTTCTCGCCGAAACGTTTGGTGGCGGGACCAGTGACGAAGGCTTGAGCGAGGGCGT
GCAAGATTCCGAATACCGCAAGCGACAGGCCGATCATCGTCGCGCTCCAGCGAAAGCGGTCCTCGCCGAA
AATGACCCAGAGCGCTGCCGGCACCTGTCCTACGAGTTGCATGATAAAGAAGACAGTCATAAGTGCGGCG
ACGATAGTCATGCCCCGCGCCCACCGGAAGGAGCTGACTGGGTTGAAGGCTCTCAAGGGCATCGGTCGAG
ATCCCGGTGCCTAATGAGTGAGCTAACTTACATTAATTGCGTTGCGCTCACTGCCCGCTTTCCAGTCGGG
AAACTGTCGTGCCAGCTGCATTAATGAATCGGCCAACGCGCGGGGAGAGGCGGTTTGCGTATTGGGCGCC
AGGGTGGTTTTTCTTTTCACCAGTGAGACGGGCAACAGCTGATTGCCCTTCACCGCCTGGCCCTGAGAGA
GTTGCAGCAAGCGGTCCACGCTGGTTTGCCCCAGCAGGCGAAAATCCTGTTTGATGGTGGTTAACGGCGG
GATATAACATGAGCTGTCTTCGGTATCGTCGTATCCCACTACCGAGATATCCGCACCAACGCGCAGCCCG
GACTCGGTAATGGCGCGCATTGCGCCCAGCGCCATCTGATCGTTGGCAACCAGCATCGCAGTGGGAACGA
TGCCCTCATTCAGCATTTGCATGGTTTGTTGAAAACCGGACATGGCACTCCAGTCGCCTTCCCGTTCCGC
TATCGGCTGAATTTGATTGCGAGTGAGATATTTATGCCAGCCAGCCAGACGCAGACGCGCCGAGACAGAA
CTTAATGGGCCCGCTAACAGCGCGATTTGCTGGTGACCCAATGCGACCAGATGCTCCACGCCCAGTCGCG
TACCGTCTTCATGGGAGAAAATAATACTGTTGATGGGTGTCTGGTCAGAGACATCAAGAAATAACGCCGG
AACATTAGTGCAGGCAGCTTCCACAGCAATGGCATCCTGGTCATCCAGCGGATAGTTAATGATCAGCCCA
CTGACGCGTTGCGCGAGAAGATTGTGCACCGCCGCTTTACAGGCTTCGACGCCGCTTCGTTCTACCATCG
ACACCACCACGCTGGCACCCAGTTGATCGGCGCGAGATTTAATCGCCGCGACAATTTGCGACGGCGCGTG
CAGGGCCAGACTGGAGGTGGCAACGCCAATCAGCAACGACTGTTTGCCCGCCAGTTGTTGTGCCACGCGG
TTGGGAATGTAATTCAGCTCCGCCATCGCCGCTTCCACTTTTTCCCGCGTTTTCGCAGAAACGTGGCTGG
CCTGGTTCACCACGCGGGAAACGGTCTGATAAGAGACACCGGCATACTCTGCGACATCGTATAACGTTAC
TGGTTTCACATTCACCACCCTGAATTGACTCTCTTCCGGGCGCTATCATGCCATACCGCGAAAGGTTTTG
CGCCATTCGATGGTGTCCGGGATCTCGACGCTCTCCCTTATGCGACTCCTGCATTAGGAAGCAGCCCAGT
AGTAGGTTGAGGCCGTTGAGCACCGCCGCCGCAAGGAATGGTGCATGCAAGGAGATGGCGCCCAACAGTC
CCCCGGCCACGGGGCCTGCCACCATACCCACGCCGAAACAAGCGCTCATGAGCCCGAAGTGGCGAGCCCG
ATCTTCCCCATCGGTGATGTCGGCGATATAGGCGCCAGCAACCGCACCTGTGGCGCCGGTGATGCCGGCC
ACGATGCGTCCGGCGTAGAGGATCGAGATCTCGATCCCGCGAAATTAATACGACTCACTATAGGGGAATT
GTGAGCGGATAACAATTCCCCACTAGTAATAATTTTGTTTAACTTTAAGAAGGAGATATACCATGGGCAG
CAGCCATCATCATCATCATCACAGCAGCGGTACCGGCAGCGGCCTGGAAGTTCTGTTCCAGGGGCCCCAT
ATGAGTCATGGTAAAGGCACCGATATGCTGCCGGAAATTGCAGCAGCAGTTGGTTTTCTGAGCAGCCTGC
TGCGTACCCGTGGTTGTGTTAGCGAACAGCGTCTGAAAGTTTTTAGCGGTGCACTGCAAGAAGCACTGAC
CGAACATTATAAACATCATTGGTTTCCAGAAAAACCGAGCAAAGGTAGCGGTTATCGTTGCATTCGTATC
AACCATAAAATGGACCCGATTATTAGCCGTGTTGCAAGCCAGATTGGTCTGAGCCAGCCGCAGCTGCACC
AGCTGCTGCCGAGCGAACTGACCCTGTGGGTTGATCCGTATGAAGTTAGCTATCGTATTGGTGAAGATGG
TAGCATTTGCGTGCTGTATGAAGAAGCACCGCTGTAACTCGAGCTTAAGCAATTGGGATCCTAATAGTCT
AGAGCTAGCCCTAGGAGATCCGGCTGCTAACAAAGCCCGAAAGGAAGCTGAGTTGGCTGCTGCCACCGCT
GAGCAATAACTAGCATAACCCCTTGGGGCCTCTAAACGGGTCTTGAGGGGTTTTTTGCTGAAAGGAGGAA
CTATATCCGGATATCCCGCAAGAGGCCCGGCAGTACCGGCATAACCAAGCCTATGCCTACAGCATCCAGG
GTGACGGTGCCGAGGATGACGATGAGCGCATTGTTAGATTTCATACACGGTGCCTGACTGCGTTAGCAAT
TTAACTGTGATAAACTACCGCATTAAAGCTTATCGATGATAAGCTGTCAAACATGAGAA
